Addgene plasmid #50963: pBBRBB-Ppuf843-1200-PR
Purpose: Expresses proteorhodopsin using the Ppuf843-1200 promoter segment, for use in R. sphaeroides
Depositing lab: Claudia Schmidt-dannert. Depositing organization: University of Minnesota. Publication: BioBrick compatible vector system for protein expression in Rhodobacter sphaeroides. Tikh IB, Held M, Schmidt-Dannert C. Appl Microbiol Biotechnol. 2014 Feb 9. 10.1007/s00253-014-5527-8 PubMed 24509770.
Backbone
  Vector backbone: pBBRBB
  Backbone size w/o insert (bp): 4500
  Total vector size (bp): 5100
  Vector type: Bacterial Expression, Synthetic Biology
Growth in bacteria
  Bacterial resistance: Kanamycin, 50 μg/mL
  Growth temperature: 37°C
  Growth strain: JM109
  Copy number: Unknown
Gene/Insert
  Gene/Insert name: Proteorhodopsin
  Insert size (bp): 780
  Promoter: Ppuf843-1200
  Tag / fusion protein: 6xHis (C terminal on insert)
  Cloning method: Restriction Enzyme; 5′ cloning site BglII (not destroyed); 3′ cloning site NotI (not destroyed)
  Sequencing primers: 5′ CATCCTGAACTTATCTAGACC; 3′ GCAGGTCCTGAAGTTAACTAG
Resource information
  A portion of this plasmid was derived from a plasmid made by: Johnson et al. 2010 Enhancement of Survival and Electricity Production in an Engineered Bacterium by Light-Driven Proton Pumping. AEM
Terms and licenses: Academic/Nonprofit Terms; Industry Terms: Not Available to Industry
How to cite: pBBRBB-Ppuf843-1200-PR was a gift from Claudia Schmidt-dannert (Addgene plasmid # 50963 ; http://n2t.net/addgene:50963 ; RRID:Addgene_50963)
