[The description below was written by a language model from this plasmid's Addgene catalogue record and pLannotate feature annotations shown in this document.]
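Description:
pBBRBB-Ppuf843-1200-PR is a bacterial expression plasmid built on pBBRBB, a BioBrick-compatible derivative of the broad-host-range pBBR1 replicon, and is intended for protein production in Rhodobacter sphaeroides. The annotated sequence (about 5.1 kb) carries the pBBR1 oriV together with the pBBR1 Rep gene that the origin requires. This pair allows maintenance both in E. coli cloning strains and in other Gram-negative hosts such as Rhodobacter. Selection is by kanamycin, conferred by the Tn5-derived neo (nptII) gene. Short fragments of the Tn5 transposase and ble genes flank the marker and appear to be remnants of the original resistance cassette rather than functional parts. A small fragment resembling a pBR322 bom mobility element is also annotated. The copy number is not recorded.

The payload is a proteorhodopsin coding sequence of roughly 750–780 bp, matched to the light-driven proton pump of the marine gamma-proteobacterium EBAC31A08. It carries a C-terminal 6xHis tag, which lies across the numbering origin of the circular map, for detection or affinity purification. The insert sits between retained BglII and NotI sites. Expression is driven by Ppuf843-1200, a defined segment of the R. sphaeroides puf operon upstream region. In the feature table this segment shows up as pufQ and pufK sequences immediately upstream of the proteorhodopsin gene, so native photosynthesis-operon regulatory DNA is being used as the promoter.

The plasmid belongs to a vector set that tests puf promoter segments for heterologous expression in R. sphaeroides, here with a membrane protein as the expressed product.
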