Features (pLannotate 1.2.2; 10 found; start..end, strand, type, name):
     13..30      +  CDS            7xHis (fragment): 6xHis affinity tag
     34..70      -  misc_feature   bom (fragment): basis of mobility region from pBR322
    148..810     -  CDS            pBBR1 Rep: replication protein for the broad-host-range plasmid pBBR1 from Bordetella bronchiseptica
    811..1580    -  rep_origin     pBBR1 oriV: replication origin of the broad-host-range plasmid pBBR1 from Bordetella bronchiseptica; requires the pBBR1 Rep protein for replication
   2744..3028    +  CDS            tnpA (fragment): TN5P_ECOLX - Also known as tnp. Experimental evidence at protein level: Swiss-Prot protein existence level 1. Mediates transposition of transposon Tn5 by a 'cut and paste' mechanism. First, the monomeric transposase binds the 19 bp inverted DNA repeats flanking the transposon. Then, dimerization of the DNA- bound transposase creates a synaptic DNA complex. After nicking of the first DNA strand, excision of the transposon proceeds through a series of intermediates. The transposase then mediates the insertion of the transposon at a new site by strand transfer. The activity of the wild- type tran
   3060..3851    +  CDS            neo: KKA2_KLEPN - Also known as kan, nptII. Experimental evidence at protein level: Swiss-Prot protein existence level 1. Resistance to kanamycin, neomycin, paromomycin, ribostamycin, butirosin and gentamicin B. From Klebsiella pneumoniae.
   3875..3946    +  CDS            ble (fragment): BLE_KLEPN - Experimental evidence at protein level: Swiss-Prot protein existence level 1. Binding protein with a strong affinity to the bleomycin family of antibiotics. Binds to CL990; an antimitotic-antibiotic compound. From Klebsiella pneumoniae.
   4004..4234    +  CDS            pufQ: PUFQ_RHOS4 - Protein inferred from homology: Swiss-Prot protein existence level 3. Required for bacteriochlorophyll biosynthesis. Directly involved in the assembly of both the B875 and B800-850 pigment-protein complexes. From Rhodobacter sphaeroides (strain ATCC 17023 / DSM 158 / JCM 6121 / NBRC 12203 / NCIMB 8253 / ATH 2.4.1.) (Cereibacter sphaeroides).
   4304..4363    +  CDS            pufK: PUFK_RHOS4 - Protein predicted: Swiss-Prot protein existence level 4. Involved in the transcriptional regulation of pufB. From Rhodobacter sphaeroides (strain ATCC 17023 / DSM 158 / JCM 6121 / NBRC 12203 / NCIMB 8253 / ATH 2.4.1.) (Cereibacter sphaeroides).
   4374..5120    +  CDS            PRRG_PRB01: Experimental evidence at protein level: Swiss-Prot protein existence level 1. Light-driven proton pump that generates photothrophic energy. From Gamma-proteobacterium EBAC31A08.
>Addgene plasmid #50963 | pBBRBB-Ppuf843-1200-PR | depositor full sequence | sequence record 76835 | pBBRBB-Ppuf843-1200-PR sequence 5143 bps
GGCCGCCTCGAGCATCACCATCACCATCACTGATTCTCCTTACGCATCTGTGCGGTATTTCACACCGCAT
GTACTAGTTAACTTCAGGACCTGCAGTCTAGTATAGTCTGGAACAGCGCACTTACGGGTTGCTGCGCAAC
CCAAGTGCTACCGGCGCGGCAGCGTGACCCGTGTCGGCGGCTCCAACGGCTCGCCATCGTCCAGAAAACA
CGGCTCATCGGGCATCGGCAGGCGCTGCTGCCCGCGCCGTTCCCATTCCTCCGTTTCGGTCAAGGCTGGC
AGGTCTGGTTCCATGCCCGGAATGCCGGGCTGGCTGGGCGGCTCCTCGCCGGGGCCGGTCGGTAGTTGCT
GCTCGCCCGGATACAGGGTCGGGATGCGGCGCAGGTCGCCATGCCCCAACAGCGATTCGTCCTGGTCGTC
GTGATCAACCACCACGGCGGCACTGAACACCGACAGGCGCAACTGGTCGCGGGGCTGGCCCCACGCCACG
CGGTCATTGACCACGTAGGCCGACACGGTGCCGGGGCCGTTGAGCTTCACGACGGAGATCCAGCGCTCGG
CCACCAAGTCCTTGACTGCGTATTGGACCGTCCGCAAAGAACGTCCGATGAGCTTGGAAAGTGTCTTCTG
GCTGACCACCACGGCGTTCTGGTGGCCCATCTGCGCCACGAGGTGATGCAGCAGCATTGCCGCCGTGGGT
TTCCTCGCAATAAGCCCGGCCCACGCCTCATGCGCTTTGCGTTCCGTTTGCACCCAGTGACCGGGCTTGT
TCTTGGCTTGAATGCCGATTTCTCTGGACTGCGTGGCCATGCTTATCTCCATGCGGTAGGGTGCCGCACG
GTTGCGGCACCATGCGCAATCAGCTGCAACTTTTCGGCAGCGCGACAACAATTATGCGTTGCGTAAAAGT
GGCAGTCAATTACAGATTTTCTTTAACCTACGCAATGAGCTATTGCGGGGGGTGCCGCAATGAGCTGTTG
CGTACCCCCCTTTTTTAAGTTGTTGATTTTTAAGTCTTTCGCATTTCGCCCTATATCTAGTTCTTTGGTG
CCCAAAGAAGGGCACCCCTGCGGGGTTCCCCCACGCCTTCGGCGCGGCTCCCCCTCCGGCAAAAAGTGGC
CCCTCCGGGGCTTGTTGATCGACTGCGCGGCCTTCGGCCTTGCCCAAGGTGGCGCTGCCCCCTTGGAACC
CCCGCACTCGCCGCCGTGAGGCTCGGGGGGCAGGCGGGCGGGCTTCGCCTTCGACTGCCCCCACTCGCAT
AGGCTTGGGTCGTTCCAGGCGCGTCAAGGCCAAGCCGCTGCGCGGTCGCTGCGCGAGCCTTGACCCGCCT
TCCACTTGGTGTCCAACCGGCAAGCGAAGCGCGCAGGCCGCAGGCCGGAGGCTTTTCCCCAGAGAAAATT
AAAAAAATTGATGGGGCAAGGCCGCAGGCCGCGCAGTTGGAGCCGGTGGGTATGTGGTCGAAGGCTGGGT
AGCCGGTGGGCAATCCCTGTGGTCAAGCTCGTGGGCAGGCGCAGCCTGTCCATCAGCTTGTCCAGCAGGG
TTGTCCACGGGCCGAGCGAAGCGAGCCAGCCGGTGGCCGCTCGCGGCCATCGTCCACATATCCACGGGCT
GGCAAGGGAGCGCAGCGACCGCGCAGGGCGAAGCCCGGAGAGCAAGCCCGTAGGGCGCCGCAGCCGCCGT
AGGCGGTCACGACTTTGCGAAGCAAAGTCTAGTGAGTATACTCAAGCATTGAGTGGCCCGCCGGAGGCAC
CGCCTTGCGCTGCCCCCGTCGAGCCGGTTGGACACCAAAAGGGAGGGGCAGGCATGGCGGCATACGCGAT
CATGCGATGCAAGAAGCTGGCGAAAATGGGCAACGTGGCGGCCAGTCTCAAGCACGCCTACCGCGAGCGC
GAGACGCCCAACGCTGACGCCAGCAGGACGCCAGAGAACGAGCACTGGGCGGCCAGCAGCACCGATGAAG
CGATGGGCCGACTGCGCGAGTTGCTGCCAGAGAAGCGGCGCAAGGACGCTGTGTTGGCGGTCGAGTACGT
CATGACGGCCAGCCCGGAATGGTGGAAGTCGGCCAGCCAAGAACAGCAGGCGGCGTTCTTCGAGAAGGCG
CACAAGTGGCTGGCGGACAAGTACGGGGCGGATCGCATCGTGACGGCCAGCATCCACCGTGACGAAACCA
GCCCGCACATGACCGCGTTCGTGGTGCCGCTGACGCAGGACGGCAGGCTGTCGGCCAAGGAGTTCATCGG
CAACAAAGCGCAGATGACCCGCGACCAGACCACGTTTGCGGCTGCTGTGGCCGATCTAGGGCTGCAACGG
GGCATCGAGGGCAGCAAGGCACGTCACACGCGCATTCAGGCGTTCTACGAGGCCCTGGAGCGGCCACCAG
TGGGCCACGTCACCATCAGCCCGCAAGCGGTCGAGCCACGCGCCTATGCACCGCAGGGATTGGCCGAAAA
GCTGGGAATCTCAAAGCGCGTTGAGACGCCGGAAGCCGTGGCCGACCGGCTGACAAAAGCGGTTCGGCAG
GGGTATGAGCCTGCCCTACAGGCCGCCGCAGGAGCGCGTGAGATGCGCAAGAAGGCCGATCAAGCCCAAG
AGACGGCCCGAGACCTTCGGGAGCGCCTGAAGCCCGTTCTGGACGCCCTGGGGCCGTTGAATCGGGATAT
GCAGGCCAAGGCCGCCGCGATCATCAAGGCCGTGGGCGAAAAGCTGCTGACGGAACAGCGGGAAGTCCAG
CGCCAGAAACAGGCCCAGCGCCAGCAGGAACGCGGGCGCGCACATTTCCCCGAAAAGTGCCACCTGGGAT
GAATGTCAGCTACTGGGCTATCTGGACAAGGGAAAACGCAAGCGCAAAGAGAAAGCAGGTAGCTTGCAGT
GGGCTTACATGGCGATAGCTAGACTGGGCGGTTTTATGGACAGCAAGCGAACCGGAATTGCCAGCTGGGG
CGCCCTCTGGTAAGGTTGGGAAGCCCTGCAAAGTAAACTGGATGGCTTTCTTGCCGCCAAGGATCTGATG
GCGCAGGGGATCAAGATTTGATCAAGAGACAGGATGAGGATCGTTTCGCATGATTGAACAAGATGGATTG
CACGCAGGTTCTCCGGCCGCTTGGGTGGAGAGGCTATTCGGCTATGACTGGGCACAACAGACAATCGGCT
GCTCTGATGCCGCCGTGTTCCGGCTGTCAGCGCAGGGGCGCCCGGTTCTTTTTGTCAAGACCGACCTGTC
CGGTGCCCTGAATGAACTACAGGACGAGGCAGCGCGGCTATCGTGGCTGGCCACGACGGGCGTTCCTTGC
GCAGCTGTGCTCGACGTTGTCACTGAAGCGGGAAGGGACTGGCTGCTATTGGGCGAAGTGCCGGGGCAGG
ATCTCCTGTCATCTCACCTTGCTCCTGCCGAGAAAGTATCCATCATGGCTGATGCAATGCGGCGGCTGCA
TACGCTTGATCCGGCTACCTGCCCATTCGACCACCAAGCGAAACATCGCATCGAGCGAGCACGTACTCGG
ATGGAAGCCGGTCTTGTCGATCAGGATGATCTGGACGAAGAGCATCAGGGGCTCGCGCCAGCCGAACTGT
TCGCCAGGCTCAAGGCGCGCATGCCCGACGGCGAGGATCTCGTCGTGACCCATGGCGATGCCTGCTTGCC
GAATATCATGGTGGAAAATGGCCGCTTTTCTGGATTCATCGACTGTGGCCGGCTGGGTGTGGCGGACCGC
TATCAGGACATAGCGTTGGCTACCCGTGATATTGCTGAAGAGCTTGGCGGCGAATGGGCTGACCGCTTCC
TCGTGCTTTACGGTATCGCCGCTCCCGATTCGCAGCGCATCGCCTTCTATCGCCTTCTTGACGAGTTCTT
CTGAGCGGGACTCTGGGGTTCGAAATGACCGACCAAGCGACGCCCAACCTGCCATCACGAGATTTCGATT
CCACCGCCGCCTTCTATGAAAGGTTGGACTAGAGAATTCATCCTGAACTTATCTAGATTCGGCGAGAGGA
AGGGAGAGAACCAATGAGCGATCATGCCGTCAACACGCCGGTCCATGCCGCCAGGGCCCACGGGCACCGA
GCACCACGTGCCGAGTTCTACGTCTACTTCGCCGTCATTCTGCTGGGCGCCTTCCCGGTGGCCTTCGTGA
GCTGGATCGTCTCGACGATCCGCCACCGCAGGCTTCCCAAGCGCGGCCCCTTCGCGTCCGCCTGGTTCGA
TGCCAAGGCGATCACGCCGCTGATTTTCCGCGCCTGACCGCAGGTCAGGTTGCGACACGCCATTCGTCGT
CTCCCCAAGGGGCGGCGGATTAATCGGGAGGGCATGGTGCCTTACCGTAACCCACGCCACCAGCATGTGG
CGTCAGTCTTACGATCCGGAGGATAGCAGATCTATGAAATTATTACTGATATTAGGTAGTGTTATTGCAC
TTCCTACATTTGCTGCAGGTGGTGGTGACCTTGATGCTAGTGATTACACTGGTGTTTCTTTTTGGTTAGT
TACTGCTGCTTTATTAGCATCTACTGTATTTTTCTTTGTTGAAAGAGATAGAGTTTCTGCAAAATGGAAA
ACATCATTAACTGTATCTGGTCTTGTTACTGGTATTGCTTTCTGGCATTACATGTACATGAGAGGGGTAT
GGATTGAAACTGGTGATTCGCCAACTGTATTTAGATACATTGATTGGTTACTAACAGTTCCTCTATTAAT
ATGTGAATTCTACTTAATTCTTGCTGCTGCAACTAATGTTGCTGGATCATTATTTAAGAAATTACTAGTT
GGTTCTCTTGTTATGCTTGTGTTTGGTTACATGGGTGAAGCAGGAATCATGGCTGCATGGCCTGCATTCA
TTATTGGGTGTTTAGCTTGGGTATACATGATTTATGAATTATGGGCTGGAGAAGGAAAATCTGCATGTAA
TACTGCAAGTCCTGCTGTGCAATCAGCTTACAACACAATGATGTATATTATCATCTTTGGTTGGGCGATT
TATCCTGTAGGTTATTTCACAGGTTACCTGATGGGTGACGGTGGATCAGCTCTTAACTTAAACCTTATCT
ATAACCTTGCTGACTTTGTTAACAAGATTCTATTTGGTTTAATTATATGGAATGTTGCTGTTAAAGAATC
TTCTAATGCTCATCACCATCATCACCATTAAGC
