>Addgene plasmid #50963 | pBBRBB-Ppuf843-1200-PR | addgene partial sequence | sequence record 79140 | Neo-F 5'-CGTTGGCTACCCGTGATATT-3'
GCTTCCTCGTGCTTTACGGTATCGCCGCTCCCGATTCGCAGCGCATCGCCTTCTATCGCCTTCTTGACGA
GTTCTTCTGAGCGGGACTCTGGGGTTCGAAATGACCGACCAAGCGACGCCCAACCTGCCATCACGAGATT
TCGATTCCACCGCCGCCTTCTATGAAAGGTTGGACTAGAGAATTCATCCTGAACTTATCTAGATTCGGCG
AGAGGAAGGGAGAGAACCAATGAGCGATCATGCCGTCAACACGCCGGTCCATGCCGCCAGGGCCCACGGG
CACCGAGCACCACGTGCCGAGTTCTACGTCTACTTCGCCGTCATTCTGCTGGGCGCCTTCCCGGTGGCCT
TCGTGAGCTGGATCGTCTCGACGATCCGCCACCGCAGGCTTCCCAAGCGCGGCCCCTTCGCGTCCGCCTG
GTTCGATGCCAAGGCGATCACGCCGCTGATTTTCCGCGCCTGACCGCAGGTCAGGTTGCGACACGCCATT
CGTCGTCTCCCCAAGGGGCGGCGGATTAATCGGGAGGGCATGGTGCCTTACCGTAACCCACGCCACCAGC
ATGTGGCGTCAGTCTTACGATCCGGAGGATAGCAGATCTATGAAATTATTACTGATATTAGGTAGTGTTA
TTGCACTTCCTACATTTGCTGCAGGTGGTGGTGACCTTGATGCTAGTGATTACACTGGTGTTTCTTTTTG
GTTAGTTACTGCTGCTTTATTAGCATCTACTGTATTTTTCTTTGTTGAAAGAGATAGAGTTTCTGCAAAA
TGGAAAACATCATTAACTGTATCTGGTCTTGTTACTGGTATTGCTTTCTGGCATTACATGTACATGA
