>Addgene plasmid #50963 | pBBRBB-Ppuf843-1200-PR | addgene partial sequence | sequence record 79142 | pBBinR 5'-GCAGGTCCTGAAGTTAACTAG-3'
CAGTGATGGTGATGGTGATGCTCGAGGCGGCCGCTTAATGGTGATGATGGTGATGAGCATTAGAAGATTC
TTTAACAGCAACATTCCATATAATTAAACCAAATAGAATCTTGTTAACAAAGTCAGCAAGGTTATAGATA
AGGTTTAAGTTAAGAGCTGATCCACCGTCACCCATCAGGTAACCTGTGAAATAACCTACAGGATAAATCG
CCCAACCAAAGATGATAATATACATCATTGTGTTGTAAGCTGATTGCACAGCAGGACTTGCAGTATTACA
TGCAGATTTTCCTTCTCCAGCCCATAATTCATAAATCATGTATACCCAAGCTAAACACCCAATAATGAAT
GCAGGCCATGCAGCCATGATTCCTGCTTCACCCATGTAACCAAACACAAGCATAACAAGAGAACCAACTA
GTAATTTCTTAAATAATGATCCAGCAACATTAGTTGCAGCAGCAAGAATTAAGTAGAATTCACATATTAA
TAGAGGAACTGTTAGTAACCAATCAATGTATCTAAATACAGTTGGCGAATCACCAGTTTCAATCCATACC
CCTCTCATGTACATGTAATGCCAGAAAGCAATACCAGTAACAAGACCAGATACAGTTAATGATGTTTTCC
ATTTTGCAGAAACTCTATCTCTTTCAACAAAGAAAAATACAGTAGATGCTAATAAAGCAGCAGTAACTAA
CCAAAAAGAAACACCAGTGTAATCACTAGCATCAAGGTCACCACCACCTGCAGCAAATGTAGGAAGTGCA
ATAACACTACCTAATATCAGTAATAATTTCATAGATCTGCTATCCTCCGGATCGTAAGA
